Addgene plasmid #204983: pMB1-D1-TelR
Purpose: Level 1 MoClo plasmid for A. baumannii with additional Tellurite resistance cassette for multi-drug resistance strains
Depositing lab: Veronica Godoy-Carter. Depositing organization: Northeastern University. Publication: AspFlex: Molecular Tools to Study Gene Expression and Regulation in Acinetobacter baumannii. Brychcy M, Kokodynski A, Lloyd D, Godoy VG. ACS Synth Biol. 2023 Aug 16. doi: 10.1021/acssynbio.3c00167. PubMed 37587063.
Backbone
  Vector backbone: pTU1-D1-RFP / pSB1A2 (Addgene plasmid # 72943)
  Backbone manufacturer: Paul Freemont Lab / iGem
  Vector type: Bacterial Expression, Synthetic Biology
  Selectable markers: mRFP1
Growth in bacteria
  Bacterial resistance: Ampicillin, 100 μg/mL
  Growth temperature: 37°C
  Growth strain: DH5alpha
  Growth instructions: Use Tellurite for selection in A. baumannii
  Copy number: High Copy
Gene/Insert
  Gene/Insert name: mRFP1
  Species: Synthetic
  Mutation: Added replications elements for Acinetobacter species into the PstI site and Tellurite resistance cassette into XbaI site
  Cloning method: Restriction Enzyme; 5′ cloning site Unknown (unknown if destroyed); 3′ cloning site Unknown (unknown if destroyed)
Resource information
  A portion of this plasmid was derived from a plasmid made by: Original base plasmid was received from Addgene, Tellurite resistance cassette from pMO130-TelR (50799)
Terms and licenses: Academic/Nonprofit Terms; Industry Terms: Not Available to Industry
Depositor comments: This plasmid is related to, but is not included with, the AspFlex Kit (Addgene #1000000217: https://www.addgene.org/kits/godoy-carter-aspflex/)
How to cite: pMB1-D1-TelR was a gift from Veronica Godoy-Carter (Addgene plasmid # 204983 ; http://n2t.net/addgene:204983 ; RRID:Addgene_204983)
