[The description below was written by a language model from this plasmid's Addgene catalogue record and pLannotate feature annotations shown in this document.]
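Description:
pMB1-D1-TelR is a Level 1 Modular Cloning (MoClo) acceptor plasmid adapted for Acinetobacter baumannii, built on the pTU1-D1-RFP / pSB1A2 backbone and related to, though not part of, the AspFlex toolkit. It is a roughly 10.3 kb E. coli–Acinetobacter shuttle vector. In E. coli it is maintained at high copy through a ColE1/pMB1-type origin and selected with ampicillin via the β-lactamase gene. According to the record, replication elements for Acinetobacter species were inserted at the PstI site. These are not identified in the feature table, but a large unannotated stretch between the mRFP1 cassette and the ColE1 origin is where such elements could lie.

The distinguishing addition is a tellurite resistance cassette, taken from pMO130-TelR and placed in the XbaI site. It is annotated as the kla operon genes klaA (kilA), klaB (telA) and klaC (telB), preceded by a T7 gene 10-type ribosome binding site, with a tonB terminator beyond klaC; its promoter is not annotated. Because multidrug-resistant A. baumannii isolates are often already resistant to ampicillin and other common antibiotics, tellurite offers a non-antibiotic selection in those strains.

The cloning position carries an mRFP1 cassette driven by the lac promoter with its CAP site and operator, terminated by rrnB T1 and T7Te. In MoClo acceptors of this type the red reporter usually serves as a visual dropout marker, replaced when a transcription unit is assembled, which fits its listing as the selectable marker. The Type IIS sites are not annotated. The short FRT, lacI and 2μ fragments are probably incidental matches or scars.
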