Features (pLannotate 1.2.2; 19 found; start..end, strand, type, name):
     56..89      +  protein_bind   FRT (fragment): FLP-mediated recombination occurs in the 8-bp core sequence TCTAGAAA (Turan and Bode, 2011). FLP recombinase from the Saccharomyces cerevisiae 2μ plasmid
    110..199     +  CDS            lacI (fragment): lac repressor; lacI; The lac repressor binds to the lac operator to inhibit transcription in E. coli. This inhibition can be relieved by adding lactose or isopropyl-β-D-thiogalactopyranoside (IPTG).
    212..233     +  protein_bind   CAP binding site: CAP binding activates transcription in the presence of cAMP. E. coli catabolite activator protein
    248..278     +  promoter       lac promoter: promoter for the E. coli lac operon
    286..302     +  protein_bind   lac operator: The lac repressor binds to the lac operator to inhibit transcription in E. coli. This inhibition can be relieved by adding lactose or isopropyl-β-D-thiogalactopyranoside (IPTG). lac repressor encoded by lacI
    338..1012    +  CDS            mRFP1: mRFP1 is a basic (constitutively fluorescent) red fluorescent protein published in 2002, derived from Discosoma sp.. It is reported to be a somewhat slowly-maturing monomer with low acid sensitivity.
   1060..1131    +  terminator     rrnB T1 terminator: transcription terminator T1 from the E. coli rrnB gene
   1147..1174    +  terminator     T7Te terminator: phage T7 early transcription terminator
   5311..5899    -  rep_origin     ori: high-copy-number ColE1/pMB1/pBR322/pUC origin of replication
   6070..6930    -  CDS            AmpR: β-lactamase; bla; confers resistance to ampicillin, carbenicillin, and related antibiotics
   6931..7035    -  promoter       AmpR promoter: bla
   7125..7168    -  terminator     bacterial terminator: putative bacterial transcription terminator
   7171..7190    +  misc_feature   BioBrick prefix: BioBrick prefix for parts that start with "ATG"
   7187..7220    +  rep_origin     2μ ori (fragment): yeast 2μ plasmid origin of replication
   7270..7301    +  terminator     tonB terminator: bidirectional E. coli tonB-P14 transcription terminator
   7322..8272    -  CDS            klaC: KLAC_ECOLX - Also known as telB. Protein predicted: Swiss-Prot protein existence level 4. Belongs to the kla operon, which is associated with cryptic tellurite resistance, and IncW plasmid fertility inhibition. From Escherichia coli.
   8272..9405    -  CDS            klaB: KLAB_ECOLX - Also known as telA. Protein inferred from homology: Swiss-Prot protein existence level 3. Belongs to the kla operon, which is associated with cryptic tellurite resistance, and IncW plasmid fertility inhibition. From Escherichia coli.
   9426..10184   -  CDS            klaA: KLAA_ECOLX - Also known as kilA. Protein predicted: Swiss-Prot protein existence level 4. Belongs to the kla operon, which is associated with cryptic tellurite resistance, and IncW plasmid fertility inhibition. From Escherichia coli.
  10202..10224   -  RBS            RBS: efficient ribosome binding site from bacteriophage T7 gene 10 (Olins and Rangwala, 1989)
>Addgene plasmid #204983 | pMB1-D1-TelR | addgene full sequence | sequence record 404865 | Addgene NGS Result
AACTAAGTCAACGGCTGATATCCATTGCTGTTGACAAAGGGAATCAGGGGATCTTGAAGTTCCTATTCCG
AAGTTCCTATTCTCTAGAACGTCTCAGAAGCTATAGAGACCCAATACGCAAACCGCCTCTCCCCGCGCGT
TGGCCGATTCATTAATGCAGCTGGCACGACAGGTTTCCCGACTGGAAAGCGGGCAGTGAGCGCAACGCAA
TTAATGTGAGTTAGCTCACTCATTAGGCACCCCAGGCTTTACACTTTATGCTTCCGGCTCGTATGTTGTG
TGGAATTGTGAGCGGATAACAATTTCACACATACTAGAGAAAGAGGAGAAATACTAGATGGCTTCCTCCG
AAGACGTTATCAAAGAGTTCATGCGTTTCAAAGTTCGTATGGAAGGTTCCGTTAACGGTCACGAGTTCGA
AATCGAAGGTGAAGGTGAAGGTCGTCCGTACGAAGGTACCCAGACCGCTAAACTGAAAGTTACCAAAGGT
GGTCCGCTGCCGTTCGCTTGGGACATCCTGTCCCCGCAGTTCCAGTACGGTTCCAAAGCTTACGTTAAAC
ACCCGGCTGACATCCCGGACTACCTGAAACTGTCCTTCCCGGAAGGTTTCAAATGGGAACGTGTTATGAA
CTTCGAAGACGGTGGTGTTGTTACCGTTACCCAGGACTCCTCCCTGCAAGACGGTGAGTTCATCTACAAA
GTTAAACTGCGTGGTACCAACTTCCCGTCCGACGGTCCGGTTATGCAGAAAAAAACCATGGGTTGGGAAG
CTTCCACCGAACGTATGTACCCGGAAGACGGTGCTCTGAAAGGTGAAATCAAAATGCGTCTGAAACTGAA
AGACGGTGGTCACTACGACGCTGAAGTTAAAACCACCTACATGGCTAAAAAACCGGTTCAGCTGCCGGGT
GCTTACAAAACCGACATCAAACTGGACATCACCTCCCACAACGAAGACTACACCATCGTTGAACAGTACG
AACGTGCTGAAGGTCGTCACTCCACCGGTGCTTAATAACGCTGATAGTGCTAGTGTAGATCGCTACTAGA
GCCAGGCATCAAATAAAACGAAAGGCTCAGTCGAAAGACTGGGCCTTTCGTTTTATCTGTTGTTTGTCGG
TGAACGCTCTCTACTAGAGTCACACTGGCTCACCTTCGGGTGGGCCTTTCTGCGTTTATAGGTCTCATGT
TCTTCAGAGACGCTGCAGTTAACAAGTTGCCTGACGCTGTGTCTTATCCAGTTCATGCGGCAATGCTATC
TCTACTTCCTTTGCTAATCTTGCCTCCTGTTTGATGTCACCGTTCTTTTTTAGTTCGGATTGCTCTACCC
GATTCCATAGGGTTTGACGATCTAACATGTCAGGACTTGCCCCAGTTGGGGCAAAAATTTGGGTGTATTC
AATGCCTGTTTTTTTGGTGTAGTCCTGCTCTTTTCCGTACGTATCACAGTACAATTTTTCGCCTGCTCGG
TATGCTGCACATGCCACGATTGAGCGACCATCTGACCTCGAAATGTTCTGCATTTCACAATGGTAAATTG
CCATTTTCATCACCTGTTTATTAACAGCCGCCCCAAGTTTTGGGCGGTTGGGGTGTCGGGGTTTCCCTGA
CCGTACTTGCAAAATTTGGCGTAGCAAAAATTTTGCGTAAGTGCGCCCTTCGGGAACTCTGCGAGGCTAA
AAGCAAAAGCAAGAGCAATAAGGCTTTGACTTTGTTTTTTGATTTTGCTCGCTGCGCTCGGATCTTGATG
TAAGTCGAGTTTTTGAAGTAGAACACTTTTCACATTGATGATGGTTCATACTTCGGAAAATAGGTTGAGA
CACAGGCATTAAAAATGGTCAAAAAAACAGCTATGGAATTGGGTCAAATGCTCGATGAAGAAAAGGAAAA
ATTGGAACGTCAGGAAAAGGCAAGAAAGGATCTAGCTGACGCTGTGGTGAAAGGTCGAGAGCAAAAACAG
GCAAGGTCAGACGATGCAAAACGCAAGATCCTGATCGGGGCTTACTTACTGAAGAAACATGATAATGACA
TCAAGAAACTTGTGGAACAAAACCCCGATTTTATTGGGTACATTAGAGAAAATGATAAGCACTTATTTTC
ATAGGCATTAGTAGTTATAAAAAACCCTCATAAATCGAGGGTTTCTTTTTTATCTGCATTACTTTTTGAA
TCAATGTACTTTTTTAGCTTGCTATTTTTCACTGCATACAGCCGCTTATACTCTTTCTCAATCAATGCGG
TCAAAATGGCTTTTTGGCTCTCCCCTGCTGCGCCCACCATGTCCGCAAGCATATCCGACACACCCTTATC
TATAAACACCTCCAAACGTTGACTATCAAGGCTTTTGCGTTTTTCACGATATGCTTTTTGTCGTTCGGCA
TTGGTTTTTGGCGGCTCTTTTAGCATGTCCTGTGTTTTCTGATCGTTCGGGTCTTTCATGTCTTTAACTC
CCATATAGTATATCATAGTTACAGGATAACATTGTTTTTAGTTACAGGATAACTTTTTATAAAATTTATT
TGTAAAAATTTATGCTATCCTGCAACTATTTTTAAATTACAGGATAACTATTTAACGTTACCCTGTAACT
ATAGTTATCCTGTAACGCTAAATTAATTACCCTGTAACATATATTTTGTTATCCTGTAACAACTAAATAT
TGAAATAATACTACCAAAGTTACCCTGTAACGAAAATAACTAGGTTAAAAAATGATCGGATTTTAACATT
TTGCGTTGTTCCAAAAGTTATCAACAGCCTAGAACGTCATAGGAAGCGATTACAGACACTTTATAGCTAT
CAGCATGGGAACATAAGGGCAGGATGAAATATGGGTCTTAAAACGCAAATGGTGAGGTTTTAGAGGTATT
TTTTGAAGATGATTAAGGCGGTTTGTTTTTAAAATTTTTGGCGGCTCTCAGGCTGCTTACATTTTAACCA
GTTCAGTGAAAAGTTCTTTTTCAGCAAATTTCTGTTTAGCACCATAGCTAAAACTTGCGTGGAACATATT
AAGAATTGACCGAAATGACACAATCTCAATTATATTTTTTTTGAAAAGTTTTCTTTATCAAATATTTTAA
ATCATTGATTTATATATAAGTATACATTCATTTTAATAATTAATCTTTATTTAACAATGATTTATCTATA
TTCAATTGTTTAATTATTCTTACTAATATTATCTCTATATCAATATTTTTTATTTAAAAACATATGTTTA
GTAGTGCTTTTGATTAAAGTACCAGAGGGAGGGAGCAGAGCTGAATGGGAAATACTCACCCTAGAGCGAT
TCTTAAAAATCACCCTAAAGTATTCCCATTCGATGTACCGTCGGTCGGTCGCTTTCGCATCAGGGATGAC
ATCACTGTATCAAGCTGCCACTGTTATGATTACGATTGATAGCACCGCCTGAACACGCTCATAACCGCCA
ATTAAATGACTACTCATTGCGTCCGCTACTCTGTTCAGTTCCCCTAGTAATAGCGTTTTTCCGATGTGTG
CTAGCGTCACTGTACCTCATCACCCACACATGGACAGATTGAGTTACAGACATTGGCTAAATTTTTGGGG
TCTATGCTTGACAAAGCGAGTTAAAACCTTAGAATTTAAGACAGGTACATTAAGCCCCTGTGGTGAAATC
ATTAGCGGTCGTCAAACCTTAATGCTTTCGATTGCCGATATGTCAGTATCGAAGATCTGTACCCCATAAA
TTACGGTAAAGCCCCAAGCAATTGCAAGGGGCTTTTATCTTTTTTAACAAAAAAAATTTATAAATCAGGA
TTTTATAACACTAAATAATCCAAAGTACATGAGTAAGTCATGACCACTCCTGCGATGTGTGTAGCACTCT
GAGTATCCGTATTATATCAGTGATGTCATATACAACCACATAATGCGGATGTATCACTAACTCCCTAGTA
TCTTTCTGTCTGCCTGTGCGCCCCATCAGTCGATTATCAACAAGTAAATCTGTCTTTTCTTCAATTAAAT
CATCAATTTCAATAGCTGCTATAGGGTTGCGTTCTTCAAGATAATCATAGATATTTCTACGATCTTGGCG
AGCTGTTTCAGTCCACTCAATCTTCATTCTTCGCTGCCAGTTTCGCCAATGTTGCAGCACGTCTAGCGGC
AAACTCTGCCTTTACGTCCTCATGTGGAATCAACTTGCCTGCATTGGCTTCATTTAAGCCGATCTGTACC
TGCTGCTTGAACCATTTGTCATAGTCTGCGGCTTCCTGTTGCTTCTTAACAAAGTCACGCATGAAGTCAC
GGATTAGCTGCGCCCCCGACCGATCAACAGTCTTAGCAAGGCTTGAAAATTCTTGCTTTAGGTCATGGTC
TACCCGAAAGGTAAAAGTCGCTTCTGTCATGTTTTTCACTCCAATGTGTTACATTTGAATGCTATTGTAA
CACATTAAAAAGTTAGGTCATTGTCTTTTTTCGGCTTAGGCTGTTCTTGGTCATAACGTGGTTTAAATGA
TGGCTGTCGCTCATTCTCAAGTAAAATTTTCCGTTTATTAACAGCCTGTTGCATCTGCTCATAGTAAGGC
ATCAACTGCGGTAAAATATCAGCAAGTGCCTGTCTGTCTTTATCCAGGATACGGCTCAATTGCCCGATTT
TTTTCAAGTCACGCTCATAGGCTATTCTGTCGCTGATCTGCTCGTATTTTTGCTTTGAACACCTTATGTA
CTCTTGCATATCGTTACTTGCCCATGCCTGCGCCTGAAGACGTGTAAACATGGAAATGTCTGAAGCAACA
TGGTCGCTGATATGGTCATACTCAGCATCTTTGACATAGCCGTATTTTGATAAATATCTTTCATAGTCCT
GCCGTTTCTTTTTGTCATCTTCCTGTTTTTGTTTAGTTTCTCTTTCTATCTGCTGTTGTTTTCGTTGCTG
TTCCTGTTGCTCCTCTTTTATCTCTCTGTGATAAATGGAAAGGCTAGATTGATCATTATCCCAACGTGTG
AGCATGTCCTCAAAGCCGTAATAATCAGCACTAAACCAACCTGTTTTCACTTTCACTGGTGGCGGCAGTG
GCTCTCCGATCTCCCTTAGCAGTGCTGTAGCTGCTCGTCCCTCTTTGATCACTTTATCAAGCTGCAAGCG
GTCGATATTGTCTTGCAACTGCAGGCTTCCTCGCTCACTGACTCGCTGCGCTCGGTCGTTCGGCTGCGGC
GAGCGGTATCAGCTCACTCAAAGGCGGTAATACGGTTATCCACAGAATCAGGGGATAACGCAGGAAAGAA
CATGTGAGCAAAAGGCCAGCAAAAGGCCAGGAACCGTAAAAAGGCCGCGTTGCTGGCGTTTTTCCACAGG
CTCCGCCCCCCTGACGAGCATCACAAAAATCGACGCTCAAGTCAGAGGTGGCGAAACCCGACAGGACTAT
AAAGATACCAGGCGTTTCCCCCTGGAAGCTCCCTCGTGCGCTCTCCTGTTCCGACCCTGCCGCTTACCGG
ATACCTGTCCGCCTTTCTCCCTTCGGGAAGCGTGGCGCTTTCTCATAGCTCACGCTGTAGGTATCTCAGT
TCGGTGTAGGTCGTTCGCTCCAAGCTGGGCTGTGTGCACGAACCCCCCGTTCAGCCCGACCGCTGCGCCT
TATCCGGTAACTATCGTCTTGAGTCCAACCCGGTAAGACACGACTTATCGCCACTGGCAGCAGCCACTGG
TAACAGGATTAGCAGAGCGAGGTATGTAGGCGGTGCTACAGAGTTCTTGAAGTGGTGGCCTAACTACGGC
TACACTAGAAGAACAGTATTTGGTATCTGCGCTCTGCTGAAGCCAGTTACCTTCGGAAAAAGAGTTGGTA
GCTCTTGATCCGGCAAACAAACCACCGCTGGTAGCGGTGGTTTTTTTGTTTGCAAGCAGCAGATTACGCG
CAGAAAAAAAGGATCTCAAGAAGATCCTTTGATCTTTTCTACGGGGTCTGACGCTCAGTGGAACGAAAAC
TCACGTTAAGGGATTTTGGTCATGAGATTATCAAAAAGGATCTTCACCTAGATCCTTTTAAATTAAAAAT
GAAGTTTTAAATCAATCTAAAGTATATATGAGTAAACTTGGTCTGACAGTTACCAATGCTTAATCAGTGA
GGCACCTATCTCAGCGATCTGTCTATTTCGTTCATCCATAGTTGCCTGACTCCCCGTCGTGTAGATAACT
ACGATACGGGAGGGCTTACCATCTGGCCCCAGTGCTGCAATGATACCGCGAGAGCCACGCTCACCGGCTC
CAGATTTATCAGCAATAAACCAGCCAGCCGGAAGGGCCGAGCGCAGAAGTGGTCCTGCAACTTTATCCGC
CTCCATCCAGTCTATTAATTGTTGCCGGGAAGCTAGAGTAAGTAGTTCGCCAGTTAATAGTTTGCGCAAC
GTTGTTGCCATTGCTACAGGCATCGTGGTGTCACGCTCGTCGTTTGGTATGGCTTCATTCAGCTCCGGTT
CCCAACGATCAAGGCGAGTTACATGATCCCCCATGTTGTGCAAAAAAGCGGTTAGCTCCTTCGGTCCTCC
GATCGTTGTCAGAAGTAAGTTGGCCGCAGTGTTATCACTCATGGTTATGGCAGCACTGCATAATTCTCTT
ACTGTCATGCCATCCGTAAGATGCTTTTCTGTGACTGGTGAGTACTCAACCAAGTCATTCTGAGAATAGT
GTATGCGGCGACCGAGTTGCTCTTGCCCGGCGTCAATACGGGATAATACCGCGCCACATAGCAGAACTTT
AAAAGTGCTCATCATTGGAAAACGTTCTTCGGGGCGAAAACTCTCAAGGATCTTACCGCTGTTGAGATCC
AGTTCGATGTAACCCACTCGTGCACCCAACTGATCTTCAGCATCTTTTACTTTCACCAGCGTTTCTGGGT
GAGCAAAAACAGGAAGGCAAAATGCCGCAAAAAAGGGAATAAGGGCGACACGGAAATGTTGAATACTCAT
ACTCTTCCTTTTTCAATATTATTGAAGCATTTATCAGGGTTATTGTCTCATGAGCGGATACATATTTGAA
TGTATTTAGAAAAATAAACAAATAGGGGTTCCGCGCACATTTCCCCGAAAAGTGCCACCTGACGTCTAAG
AAACCATTATTATCATGACATTAACCTATAAAAATAGGCGTATCACGAGGCAGAATTTCAGATAAAAAAA
ATCCTTAGCTTTCGCTAAGGATGATTTCTGGAATTCGCGGCCGCTTCTAGAAAGTATAGGAACTTCAGAG
CGCTTTTGAAGCTGATGTGCTTAAAAACTTACTCAATGGAATTAGCTCCTCGAGCAGAAAGTCAAAAGCC
TCCGACCGGAGGCTTTTGACTTGAGGGGGATCGATCCCTTATGGCTCTGCACCCGGCTCCATCACCAACA
GGTCGCGCACGCGCTTCACTCGGTTGCGGATCGACACTGCCAGCCCAACAAAGCCGGTTGCCGCCGCCGC
CAGGATCGCGCCGATGATGCCGGCCACACCGGCCATCGCCCACCAGGTCGCCGCCTTCCGGTTCCATTCC
TGCTGGTACTGCTTCGCAATGCTGGACCTCGGCTCACCATAGGCTGACCGCTCGATGGCGTATGCCGCTT
CTCCCCTTGGCGTAAAACCCAGCGCCGCAGGCGGCATTGCCATGCTGCCCGCCGCTTTCCCGACCACGAC
GCGCGCACCAGGCTTGCGGTCCAGACCTTCGGCCACGGCGAGCTGCGCAAGGACATAATCAGCCGCCGAC
TTGGCTCCACGCGCCTCGATCAGCTCTTGCACTCGCGCGAAATCCTTGGCCTCCACGGCCGCCATGAATC
GCGCACGCGGCGAAGGCTCCGCAGGGCCGGCGTCGTGATCGCCGCCGAGAATGCCCTTCACCAAGTTCGA
CGACACGAAAATCATGCTGACGGCTATCACCATCATGCAGACGGATCGCACGAACCCGCAGAACTCACCC
CCGAACACGAGCACGGCACCCGCGACCACTATGCCAAGAATGCCCAAGGTAAAAATTGCCGGCCCCGCCA
TGAAGTCCGTGAATGCCCCGACGGCCGAAGTGAAGGGCAGGCCGCCACCCAGGCCGCCGCCCTCACTGCC
CGGCACCTGGTCGCTGAATGTCGATGCCAGCACCTGCGGCACGTCAATGCTTCCGGGCGTCGCGCTCGGG
CTGATCGCCCATCCCGTTACTGCCCCGATCCCGGCAATGGCAAGGACTGCCAGCGCCGCGATGAGGAAGC
GGGTGCCCCGCTTCTTCATCTTCGCGCCTCGGGCCTCCAGGCCGCCTACCTGGGCGAAAACATCGGTGTT
TGTGGCATTCATACGGACTCCTGTTGGGCCAGCTCGCGCACGGGCTGGCGGGTCAGCTTGGCTTGAAGAT
CGCCACGCATTGCGGCGATCTGCTTCTCGGCATCCTTGCGCTTCTGCACGCCTTCCTGCTGGATGCGAAT
AACGTCCTCGACGGTCTTGATGAGCGTCGTCTGAACCTGCTTGAGCGTGTCCACGTCGATCACCAGGCGT
TGGTTCTCCTTCGCCGTTTCGACGGACGTGCGATGCAGCAGGGCCGCATTGCGCTTCATCAGGTCGTTGG
TGGTGTCGTCGATGGCCGTGGCCAGTTCGACGGCGTTCTTCTGCTCGTTGAGGCTCAAGGCCAGCATGAA
TTGCCGCTTCCACGCCGGCACGGTGATTTCGCGGATGGTGTGGAATTTATCGACCAGCATCTGGTTGTTG
GCCTGGATCATGCGGATGGTCGGCAGGCTCTGCATGGCCGAATGTTGCAAGGCGATCAGGTCGCCGATGC
GCTTGTCCAGGTTGGCAACCATCGCATCGAGGTCGGCCAGCTCCTGCACGCGGCCAGGGTCGTTCCCGAC
ATTGCCGCGCAGACCCTCGGCCTGCTCGCGCAGCTCGGCAAGGCGGACCTTGCCGGCCGCGATGTGGACG
CCAAGAAGGCGGTGTTCCTCGCGCACGGCTGCGAACATTTCGTCGAGCGAGGCATTGCGCTGCGCGATGC
CTTGCTGGGTGGTCTGCACTTCGCTGACCAGGTGTTCGATCTGCTCGCGGGTCGTGTCGAAGCGCGCCAT
GAAGCCCGTCGAACGGACGCGGGAGCGGTCGATCAGCGGGCCAATCAGGGGCAGGCGGGAACGGTTGTCG
GACAAAGGGCCGACGTTCAGGGAACGGGCCTTGGCGACAACCTGGGTCAGTTTCTCGCCTGCTTCGTCCA
GGTCGCTGTTGCGCACCTGGTCCAGCAGGCTATCGGCGTAGCGGGACGTGTGCTCGGCCACGTCGCGGCC
GAACTCGGCAACGGTCTGCGGACTGCCGACCTCGATCCGCTGCGCGACCGCATGGACTTCCGGCACGTCG
CTTTCCTGCAAGCCCAGCTCGCGCAGGGTTGCCGGGGTCATGTCAAAGGCGACGATAGGGGCCTTGGCGT
CGTGCGTCGTTTTCAGTGCGTTCATAGGGTTCTCCCGCCGTGTTATTGGTTGATGCCTTCCAGGCTCTGC
GAAAGGCTCCGCATGAGCGCCTGGTGAGCTTTGGCCGCCTCGGCGACCATTGCCGGATTCATGTTCTTGG
TGGTGATGAGCGCGAGGGTGTGCTGACGCCAGACGGGCACCAGGACGGATGCCGTTTCAGAGAAGCGGTC
CAGCATGTCCACGGCCTGCGCCCGCGTGAGCTTCATCTGAGTGACGCTCATTTCATGGGACGCCATGAGG
GTTGCCAGGTTGGCGAGCTTGCGCGCGAAGCGTTCGCGCGGCTTGTCGAACTCGATCACGCCGGCCTTGG
CCGCGCCGGCCTCGGGGTTCTCGTCCAGGAACTCGCGCCCGGCTTGAATGTAGGCTCTGAGCCGGTCTAC
CTCGGCCTCATGCGTATTGAGCATGTCATCCAAGGCGCGCAACGTGTCCCGCACGCGCTGCGCTACGCCC
TCGGCTTCGTCCAGCAACTGGTCGAGCGTCTTGCGGGCGACCTGATACCTCACCTGGCGTTCAACCTCAC
GGCCAAGCATCTTCTCGAACCAGGTAGGCTTTTCCGCGATCTTGCGGGGGTCCGCGTCGACCAGCTTCGC
CACGATCTGGCTGATTTTGTCGGCCAGCGCGGCAACTGCGCCGTGCTCCATCAGATTCGACAGCTCGTTG
AGGGAATCCGCCCCGTCGATGCCGGCCCCGTACTCGCCAATCGTCGCCGGCGACGCGAAGAGGGCGGGCA
AAACCTCCCCCTTCAATCGCGCCATGTTCACGCTTGTTCTTCCATGGTATATCTCCTTCTTAAAGTTAAA
CAAAATTATTCGGAACCCAGCATGATATTCCGGAAATACC
